Addgene plasmid #120288: pET-32a(+)-TGFB3
Purpose: Produce human recombinant TGFB3 in DE3 cells
Depositing lab: Paul Burridge. Depositing organization: Northwestern University. Publication: Negligible-Cost and Weekend-Free Chemically Defined Human iPSC Culture. Kuo HH, Gao X, DeKeyser JM, Fetterman KA, Pinheiro EA, Weddle CJ, Fonoudi H, Orman MV, Romero-Tejeda M, Jouni M, Blancard M, Magdy T, Epting CL, George AL Jr, Burridge PW. Stem Cell Reports. 2020 Jan 9. pii: S2213-6711(19)30446-1. doi: 10.1016/j.stemcr.2019.12.007. PubMed 31928950.
Backbone
  Vector backbone: pET-32a (+)
  Backbone manufacturer: Novagen
  Backbone size w/o insert (bp): 5900
  Total vector size (bp): 6242
  Vector type: Bacterial Expression
Growth in bacteria
  Bacterial resistance: Ampicillin, 100 μg/mL
  Growth temperature: 37°C
  Growth strain: BL21 Star/DE3
  Copy number: High Copy
Gene/Insert
  Gene/Insert name: Transforming Growth Factor-β3 (alt name: TGFB3)
  Species: H. sapiens (human), Synthetic
  Insert size (bp): 339
  Mutation: Codon optimized for E. Coli production
  Entrez Gene: TGFB3 (a.k.a. ARVD, ARVD1, LDS5, RNHF, TGF-beta3)
  Promoter: T7 promoter
  Tag / fusion protein: 6x His (N terminal on insert); S-Tag (N terminal on insert)
  Cloning method: Restriction Enzyme; 5′ cloning site BamHI (not destroyed); 3′ cloning site EcoRI (not destroyed)
  Sequencing primers: 5′ taatacgactcactatagg; 3′ ctagcataaccccttggggcctctaaacgggtcttgaggggttttttg
Resource information
  A portion of this plasmid was derived from a plasmid made by: Printed sequence service from SGI
Terms and licenses: Academic/Nonprofit Terms; Industry Terms: Not Available to Industry
Depositor comments: Please visit https://www.biorxiv.org/content/10.1101/685503v2 for BioRxiv preprint
How to cite: pET-32a(+)-TGFB3 was a gift from Paul Burridge (Addgene plasmid # 120288 ; http://n2t.net/addgene:120288 ; RRID:Addgene_120288)
