[The description below was written by a language model from this plasmid's Addgene catalogue record and pLannotate feature annotations shown in this document.]
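Description:
pET-32a(+)-TGFB3 is a bacterial expression plasmid of about 6.2 kb, built on the Novagen pET-32a(+) backbone, for producing recombinant human transforming growth factor-β3 in E. coli strains carrying the DE3 lysogen. It replicates from a ColE1/pBR322-type origin accompanied by the bom and rop elements, is selected through the β-lactamase gene that confers ampicillin resistance, and also carries an f1 phage origin. The catalogue lists it as high copy, although the annotated rop gene normally restrains copy number in pBR322-derived plasmids. Short tetracycline-resistance fragments flanking the lacI region are backbone remnants rather than functional markers.

The payload is a 339 bp synthetic TGFB3 coding sequence, codon optimized for E. coli and inserted between BamHI and EcoRI sites that both remain intact. Its short length suggests a portion of the protein rather than the full precursor, though the record does not specify this. The annotation tool matched the insert to the mouse Tgfb3 protein entry, which probably reflects sequence conservation, since the depositor records the insert as human. Transcription runs from a T7 promoter with an adjacent lac operator, followed by the T7 gene 10 ribosome binding site and closed by the T7 terminator. The plasmid-borne lacI gene supplies repressor, so expression stays off until IPTG induces both the host T7 RNA polymerase and the operator-controlled promoter. The insert lies downstream of E. coli thioredoxin (TrxA), a fusion partner that aids solubility, and an S-Tag. The catalogue also lists an N-terminal 6xHis tag for affinity purification, which the feature table does not annotate upstream of the insert. A His-tag fragment is annotated downstream of the insert, but the record does not state whether it is translated. The associated work concerns low-cost, chemically defined media for human iPSC culture, consistent with in-house production of this growth factor.
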