Features (pLannotate 1.2.2; 21 found; start..end, strand, type, name):
     12..440     +  rep_origin     f1 ori (sequence partly withheld): f1 bacteriophage origin of replication; arrow indicates direction of (+) strand synthesis
    493..597     +  promoter       AmpR promoter: bla
    598..1458    +  CDS            AmpR: β-lactamase; bla; confers resistance to ampicillin, carbenicillin, and related antibiotics
   1629..2217    +  rep_origin     ori: high-copy-number ColE1/pMB1/pBR322/pUC origin of replication
   2403..2542    -  misc_feature   bom: basis of mobility region from pBR322
   2644..2835    -  CDS            rop: Rop protein, which maintains plasmids at low copy number; rop
   2852..3232    +  CDS            YPB1_ECOLX: Protein predicted: Swiss-Prot protein existence level 4. From Escherichia coli.
   3304..3595    -  CDS            TcR (fragment): tetracycline efflux protein; tet; confers resistance to tetracycline
   3610..3631    -  protein_bind   CAP binding site: CAP binding activates transcription in the presence of cAMP. E. coli catabolite activator protein
   3644..4726    -  CDS            lacI: lac repressor; lacI; The lac repressor binds to the lac operator to inhibit transcription in E. coli. This inhibition can be relieved by adding lactose or isopropyl-β-D-thiogalactopyranoside (IPTG).
   4727..4804    -  promoter       lacI promoter: lacI
   4812..5091    -  CDS            TcR (fragment): tetracycline efflux protein; tet; confers resistance to tetracycline
   5117..5135    +  promoter       T7 promoter: promoter for bacteriophage T7 RNA polymerase
   5136..5160    +  protein_bind   lac operator: The lac repressor binds to the lac operator to inhibit transcription in E. coli. This inhibition can be relieved by adding lactose or isopropyl-β-D-thiogalactopyranoside (IPTG). lac repressor encoded by lacI
   5175..5197    +  RBS            RBS: efficient ribosome binding site from bacteriophage T7 gene 10 (Olins and Rangwala, 1989)
   5205..5531    +  CDS            TrxA: E. coli thioredoxin; trxA
   5604..5648    +  CDS            S-Tag: affinity and epitope tag derived from pancreatic ribonuclease A
   5634..6035    +  CDS            Tgfb3 (fragment): TGFB3_MOUSE - Experimental evidence at protein level: Swiss-Prot protein existence level 1. Transforming growth factor beta-3: Multifunctional protein that regulates embryogenesis and cell differentiation and is required in various processes such as secondary palate development (PubMed:7493021, PubMed:7493022, PubMed:10433915, PubMed:28912269). Activation into mature form follows different steps: following cleavage of the proprotein in the Golgi apparatus, Latency-associated peptide (LAP) and Transforming growth factor beta-3 (TGF-beta-3) chains remain non-covalently linked rendering TGF-beta-
   6081..6098    +  CDS            9xHis (fragment): 9xHis affinity tag
   6108..6157    +  CDS            SET1 (fragment): solubility-enhancement tag derived from T7 phage gene 10B
   6165..6212    +  terminator     T7 terminator: transcription terminator for bacteriophage T7 RNA polymerase
>Addgene plasmid #120288 | pET-32a(+)-TGFB3 | addgene full sequence | sequence record 234994 | Addgene NGS Result
TGGCGAATGGG
[124 nt withheld, positions 12-135]
C
[91 nt withheld, positions 137-227]
A
[49 nt withheld, positions 229-277]
CCTTTGACGTTGGAGTCCACGTTCTTT
[37 nt withheld, positions 305-341]
ACCCTATCTCGGTCTATTCTTTTGATTTATAAGGGATTTTGCCGATTTCGGCCTATTGGTTAAAAAATGA
GCTGATTTAACAAAAATTTAACGCGAATTTTAACAAAATATTAACGCTTACAATTTAGGTGGCACTTTTC
GGGGAAATGTGCGCGGAACCCCTATTTGTTTATTTTTCTAAATACATTCAAATATGTATCCGCTCATGAG
ACAATAACCCTGATAAATGCTTCAATAATATTGAAAAAGGAAGAGTATGAGTATTCAACATTTCCGTGTC
GCCCTTATTCCCTTTTTTGCGGCATTTTGCCTTCCTGTTTTTGCTCACCCAGAAACGCTGGTGAAAGTAA
AAGATGCTGAAGATCAGTTGGGTGCACGAGTGGGTTACATCGAACTGGATCTCAACAGCGGTAAGATCCT
TGAGAGTTTTCGCCCCGAAGAACGTTTTCCAATGATGAGCACTTTTAAAGTTCTGCTATGTGGCGCGGTA
TTATCCCGTATTGACGCCGGGCAAGAGCAACTCGGTCGCCGCATACACTATTCTCAGAATGACTTGGTTG
AGTACTCACCAGTCACAGAAAAGCATCTTACGGATGGCATGACAGTAAGAGAATTATGCAGTGCTGCCAT
AACCATGAGTGATAACACTGCGGCCAACTTACTTCTGACAACGATCGGAGGACCGAAGGAGCTAACCGCT
TTTTTGCACAACATGGGGGATCATGTAACTCGCCTTGATCGTTGGGAACCGGAGCTGAATGAAGCCATAC
CAAACGACGAGCGTGACACCACGATGCCTGCAGCAATGGCAACAACGTTGCGCAAACTATTAACTGGCGA
ACTACTTACTCTAGCTTCCCGGCAACAATTAATAGACTGGATGGAGGCGGATAAAGTTGCAGGACCACTT
CTGCGCTCGGCCCTTCCGGCTGGCTGGTTTATTGCTGATAAATCTGGAGCCGGTGAGCGTGGGTCTCGCG
GTATCATTGCAGCACTGGGGCCAGATGGTAAGCCCTCCCGTATCGTAGTTATCTACACGACGGGGAGTCA
GGCAACTATGGATGAACGAAATAGACAGATCGCTGAGATAGGTGCCTCACTGATTAAGCATTGGTAACTG
TCAGACCAAGTTTACTCATATATACTTTAGATTGATTTAAAACTTCATTTTTAATTTAAAAGGATCTAGG
TGAAGATCCTTTTTGATAATCTCATGACCAAAATCCCTTAACGTGAGTTTTCGTTCCACTGAGCGTCAGA
CCCCGTAGAAAAGATCAAAGGATCTTCTTGAGATCCTTTTTTTCTGCGCGTAATCTGCTGCTTGCAAACA
AAAAAACCACCGCTACCAGCGGTGGTTTGTTTGCCGGATCAAGAGCTACCAACTCTTTTTCCGAAGGTAA
CTGGCTTCAGCAGAGCGCAGATACCAAATACTGTCCTTCTAGTGTAGCCGTAGTTAGGCCACCACTTCAA
GAACTCTGTAGCACCGCCTACATACCTCGCTCTGCTAATCCTGTTACCAGTGGCTGCTGCCAGTGGCGAT
AAGTCGTGTCTTACCGGGTTGGACTCAAGACGATAGTTACCGGATAAGGCGCAGCGGTCGGGCTGAACGG
GGGGTTCGTGCACACAGCCCAGCTTGGAGCGAACGACCTACACCGAACTGAGATACCTACAGCGTGAGCT
ATGAGAAAGCGCCACGCTTCCCGAAGGGAGAAAGGCGGACAGGTATCCGGTAAGCGGCAGGGTCGGAACA
GGAGAGCGCACGAGGGAGTTTCCAGGGGGAAACGCCTGGTATCTTTATAGTCCTGTCGGGTTTCGCCACC
TCTGACTTGAGCGTCGATTTTTGTGATGCTCGTCAGGGGGGCGGAGCCTATGGAAAAACGCCAGCAACGC
GGCCTTTTTACGGTTCCTGGCCTTTTGCTGGCCTTTTGCTCACATGTTCTTTCCTGCGTTATCCCCTGAT
TCTGTGGATAACCGTATTACCGCCTTTGAGTGAGCTGATACCGCTCGCCGCAGCCGAACGACCGAGCGCA
GCGAGTCAGTGAGCGAGGAAGCGGAAGAGCGCCTGATGCGGTATTTTCTCCTTACGCATCTGTGCGGTAT
TTCACACCGCAATGGTGCACTCTCAGTACAATCTGCTCTGATGCCGCATAGTTAAGCCAGTATACACTCC
GCTATCGCTACGTGACTGGGTCATGGCTGCGCCCCGACACCCGCCAACACCCGCTGACGCGCCCTGACGG
GCTTGTCTGCTCCCGGCATCCGCTTACAGACAAGCTGTGACCGTCTCCGGGAGCTGCATGTGTCAGAGGT
TTTCACCGTCATCACCGAAACGCGCGAGGCAGCTGCGGTAAAGCTCATCAGCGTGGTCGTGAAGCGATTC
ACAGATGTCTGCCTGTTCATCCGCGTCCAGCTCGTTGAGTTTCTCCAGAAGCGTTAATGTCTGGCTTCTG
ATAAAGCGGGCCATGTTAAGGGCGGTTTTTTCCTGTTTGGTCACTGATGCCTCCGTGTAAGGGGGATTTC
TGTTCATGGGGGTAATGATACCGATGAAACGAGAGAGGATGCTCACGATACGGGTTACTGATGATGAACA
TGCCCGGTTACTGGAACGTTGTGAGGGTAAACAACTGGCGGTATGGATGCGGCGGGACCAGAGAAAAATC
ACTCAGGGTCAATGCCAGCGCTTCGTTAATACAGATGTAGGTGTTCCACAGGGTAGCCAGCAGCATCCTG
CGATGCAGATCCGGAACATAATGGTGCAGGGCGCTGACTTCCGCGTTTCCAGACTTTACGAAACACGGAA
ACCGAAGACCATTCATGTTGTTGCTCAGGTCGCAGACGTTTTGCAGCAGCAGTCGCTTCACGTTCGCTCG
CGTATCGGTGATTCATTCTGCTAACCAGTAAGGCAACCCCGCCAGCCTAGCCGGGTCCTCAACGACAGGA
GCACGATCATGCGCACCCGTGGGGCCGCCATGCCGGCGATAATGGCCTGCTTCTCGCCGAAACGTTTGGT
GGCGGGACCAGTGACGAAGGCTTGAGCGAGGGCGTGCAAGATTCCGAATACCGCAAGCGACAGGCCGATC
ATCGTCGCGCTCCAGCGAAAGCGGTCCTCGCCGAAAATGACCCAGAGCGCTGCCGGCACCTGTCCTACGA
GTTGCATGATAAAGAAGACAGTCATAAGTGCGGCGACGATAGTCATGCCCCGCGCCCACCGGAAGGAGCT
GACTGGGTTGAAGGCTCTCAAGGGCATCGGTCGAGATCCCGGTGCCTAATGAGTGAGCTAACTTACATTA
ATTGCGTTGCGCTCACTGCCCGCTTTCCAGTCGGGAAACCTGTCGTGCCAGCTGCATTAATGAATCGGCC
AACGCGCGGGGAGAGGCGGTTTGCGTATTGGGCGCCAGGGTGGTTTTTCTTTTCACCAGTGAGACGGGCA
ACAGCTGATTGCCCTTCACCGCCTGGCCCTGAGAGAGTTGCAGCAAGCGGTCCACGCTGGTTTGCCCCAG
CAGGCGAAAATCCTGTTTGATGGTGGTTAACGGCGGGATATAACATGAGCTGTCTTCGGTATCGTCGTAT
CCCACTACCGAGATGTCCGCACCAACGCGCAGCCCGGACTCGGTAATGGCGCGCATTGCGCCCAGCGCCA
TCTGATCGTTGGCAACCAGCATCGCAGTGGGAACGATGCCCTCATTCAGCATTTGCATGGTTTGTTGAAA
ACCGGACATGGCACTCCAGTCGCCTTCCCGTTCCGCTATCGGCTGAATTTGATTGCGAGTGAGATATTTA
TGCCAGCCAGCCAGACGCAGACGCGCCGAGACAGAACTTAATGGGCCCGCTAACAGCGCGATTTGCTGGT
GACCCAATGCGACCAGATGCTCCACGCCCAGTCGCGTACCGTCTTCATGGGAGAAAATAATACTGTTGAT
GGGTGTCTGGTCAGAGACATCAAGAAATAACGCCGGAACATTAGTGCAGGCAGCTTCCACAGCAATGGCA
TCCTGGTCATCCAGCGGATAGTTAATGATCAGCCCACTGACGCGTTGCGCGAGAAGATTGTGCACCGCCG
CTTTACAGGCTTCGACGCCGCTTCGTTCTACCATCGACACCACCACGCTGGCACCCAGTTGATCGGCGCG
AGATTTAATCGCCGCGACAATTTGCGACGGCGCGTGCAGGGCCAGACTGGAGGTGGCAACGCCAATCAGC
AACGACTGTTTGCCCGCCAGTTGTTGTGCCACGCGGTTGGGAATGTAATTCAGCTCCGCCATCGCCGCTT
CCACTTTTTCCCGCGTTTTCGCAGAAACGTGGCTGGCCTGGTTCACCACGCGGGAAACGGTCTGATAAGA
GACACCGGCATACTCTGCGACATCGTATAACGTTACTGGTTTCACATTCACCACCCTGAATTGACTCTCT
TCCGGGCGCTATCATGCCATACCGCGAAAGGTTTTGCGCCATTCGATGGTGTCCGGGATCTCGACGCTCT
CCCTTATGCGACTCCTGCATTAGGAAGCAGCCCAGTAGTAGGTTGAGGCCGTTGAGCACCGCCGCCGCAA
GGAATGGTGCATGCAAGGAGATGGCGCCCAACAGTCCCCCGGCCACGGGGCCTGCCACCATACCCACGCC
GAAACAAGCGCTCATGAGCCCGAAGTGGCGAGCCCGATCTTCCCCATCGGTGATGTCGGCGATATAGGCG
CCAGCAACCGCACCTGTGGCGCCGGTGATGCCGGCCACGATGCGTCCGGCGTAGAGGATCGAGATCGATC
TCGATCCCGCGAAATTAATACGACTCACTATAGGGGAATTGTGAGCGGATAACAATTCCCCTCTAGAAAT
AATTTTGTTTAACTTTAAGAAGGAGATATACATATGAGCGATAAAATTATTCACCTGACTGACGACAGTT
TTGACACGGATGTACTCAAAGCGGACGGGGCGATCCTCGTCGATTTCTGGGCAGAGTGGTGCGGTCCGTG
CAAAATGATCGCCCCGATTCTGGATGAAATCGCTGACGAATATCAGGGCAAACTGACCGTTGCAAAACTG
AACATCGATCAAAACCCTGGCACTGCGCCGAAATATGGCATCCGTGGTATCCCGACTCTGCTGCTGTTCA
AAAACGGTGAAGTGGCGGCAACCAAAGTGGGTGCACTGTCTAAAGGTCAGTTGAAAGAGTTCCTCGACGC
TAACCTGGCCGGTTCTGGTTCTGGCCATATGCACCATCATCATCATCATTCTTCTGGTCTGGTGCCACGC
GGTTCTGGTATGAAAGAAACCGCTGCTGCTAAATTCGAACGCCAGCACATGGACAGCCCAGATCTGGGTA
CCGACGACGACGACAAGGCCATGGCTGATATCGGATCCGCGCTGGATACCAACTATTGCTTTCGCAACCT
GGAAGAAAACTGCTGCGTGCGCCCGCTGTATATTGATTTTCGCCAGGATCTGGGCTGGAAATGGGTGCAT
GAACCGAAAGGCTATTATGCGAACTTTTGCAGCGGCCCGTGCCCGTATCTGCGCAGCGCGGATACCACCC
ATAGCACCGTGCTGGGCCTGTATAACACCCTGAACCCGGAAGCGAGCGCGAGCCCGTGCTGCGTGCCGCA
GGATCTGGAACCGCTGACCATTCTGTATTATGTGGGCCGCACCCCGAAAGTGGAACAGCTGAGCAACATG
GTGGTGAAAAGCTGCAAATGCAGCTGAGGGAATTCGAGCTCCGTCGACAAGCTTGCGGCCGCACTCGAGC
ACCACCACCACCACCACTGAGATCCGGCTGCTAACAAAGCCCGAAAGGAAGCTGAGTTGGCTGCTGCCAC
CGCTGAGCAATAACTAGCATAACCCCTTGGGGCCTCTAAACGGGTCTTGAGGGGTTTTTTGCTGAAAGGA
GGAACTATATCCGGAT
